>Addgene plasmid #1860 | myc-Rictor | addgene full sequence | sequence record 153852 | Addgene NGS result
CAGCTGGCACGACAGGTTTCCCGACTGGAAAGCGGGCAGTGAGCGCAACGCAATTAATGTGAGTTAGCTC
ACTCATTAGGCACCCCAGGCTTTACACTTTATGCTTCCGGCTCGTATGTTGTGTGGAATTGTGAGCGGAT
AACAATTTCACACAGGAAACAGCTATGACATGATTACGAATTAATTCGAGCTCGCCCGACATTGATTATT
GACTAGTTATTAATAGTAATCAATTACGGGGTCATTAGTTCATAGCCCATATATGGAGTTCCGCGTTACA
TAACTTACGGTAAATGGCCCGCCTGGCTGACCGCCCAACGACCCCCGCCCATTGACGTCAATAATGACGT
ATGTTCCCATAGTAACGCCAATAGGGACTTTCCATTGACGTCAATGGGTGGAGTATTTACGGTAAACTGC
CCACTTGGCAGTACATCAAGTGTATCATATGCCAAGTACGCCCCCTATTGACGTCAATGACGGTAAATGG
CCCGCCTGGCATTATGCCCAGTACATGACCTTATGGGACTTTCCTACTTGGCAGTACATCTACGTATTAG
TCATCGCTATTACCATGGTGATGCGGTTTTGGCAGTACATCAATGGGCGTGGATAGCGGTTTGACTCACG
GGGATTTCCAAGTCTCCACCCCATTGACGTCAATGGGAGTTTGTTTTGGCACCAAAATCAACGGGACTTT
CCAAAATGTCGTAACAACTCCGCCCCATTGACGCAAATGGGCGGTAGGCGTGTACGGTGGGAGGTCTATA
TAAGCAGAGCTCGTTTAGTGAACCGTCAGATCGCCTGGAGACGCCATCCACGCTGTTTTGACCTCCATAG
AAGACACCGGGACCGATCCAGCCTCCGCGGCCGGGAACGGTGCATTGGAACGCGGATTCCCCGTGCCAAG
AGTGACGTAAGTACCGCCTATAGAGTCTATAGGCCCACCCCCTTGGCTTCGTTAGAACGCGGCTACAATT
AATACATAACCTTATGTATCATACACATACGATTTAGGTGACACTATAGAATAACATCCACTTTGCCTTT
CTCTCCACAGGTGTCCACTCCCAGGTCCAACTGCACCTCGGTTCTATCGATTGAATTCCCGAACCGACAG
TCGGTCTCTTCACCAAGGCCATTCGCGCCACCATGGAGCAAAAGCTCATTTCTGAGGAAGATCTCAATGG
TGGTGGTGGTGGGTCGACAATGGCGGCGATCGGCCGCGGCCGCTCTCTGAAGAACCTCCGAGTACGAGGG
CGGAATGACAGCGGCGAGGAGAACGTCCCGCTGGATCTGACCCGAGAACCTCCTGATAACTTAAGAGAGA
TTCTCCAAAATGTGGCCAGATTGCAGGGAGTATCAAATATGAGAAAGCTAGGCCATCTGAATAACTTTAC
TAAGCTTCTTTGTGATATTGGCCACAGTGAAGAAAAACTGGGCTTTCACTATGAGGATATCATAATTTGT
TTGCGGTTAGCTTTATTAAATGAAGCAAAAGAAGTGCGAGCAGCAGGGCTACGAGCGCTTCGATATCTCA
TCCAAGACTCCAGTACTCTCCAGAAGGTGCTAAAATTGAAAGTGGACTATTTAATAGCTAGGTGCATTGA
CATACAACAGAGCAACGAGGTAGAGAGGACACAAGCACTTCGATTAGTCAGAAAGATGATTACTGTGAAT
GCTTCCTTGTTTCCTAGTTCTGTGACCAACTCATTAATTGCAGTTGGAAATGATGGACTTCAAGAAAGAG
ACAGAATGGTCCGAGCATGCATTGCCATTATCTGTGAACTAGCACTTCAGAATCCAGAGGTGGTGGCCCT
TCGAGGTGGACTAAACACCATCTTGAAAAATGTGATCGATTGCCAATTAAGTCGAATAAATGAGGCCCTA
ATTACTACAATTTTGCACCTTCTTAATCATCCAAAGACTCGACAGTATGTGCGAGCTGATGTAGAATTAG
AGAGAATTTTAGCACCCTATACTGATTTTCACTACAGACATAGTCCAGATACAGCTGAAGGACAGCTCAA
AGAAGACAGAGAAGCACGATTTCTAGCCAGTAAAATGGGAATCATAGCAACATTCCGATCATGGGCAGGT
ATTATTAATTTATGTAAACCTGGAAATTCTGGGATCCAGTCTCTAATAGGAGTACTTTGCATACCAAATA
TGGAAATAAGGCGAGGTCTACTTGAAGTGCTTTATGATATATTTCGTCTTCCTCTACCTGTTGTGACTGA
GGAGTTCATAGAAGCACTACTCAGTGTAGATCCAGGGAGGTTCCAAGACAGTTGGAGGCTTTCAGATGGC
TTTGTGGCAGCTGAGGCAAAAACTATTCTTCCTCATCGTGCCAGATCCAGGCCAGACCTCATGGATAATT
ATTTGGCACTGATACTCTCTGCATTTATTCGTAATGGACTTTTAGAGGGTCTAGTTGAAGTGATAACAAA
CAGTGATGATCATATCTCAGTTAGAGCTACCATCCTTTTAGGAGAGCTTTTACATATGGCAAACACAATT
CTTCCTCATTCACATAGCCATCATTTACACTGCTTGCCAACCCTAATGAATATGGCTGCATCCTTTGATA
TCCCCAAGGAAAAGAGACTGCGAGCCAGTGCAGCCTTGAACTGTTTAAAACGCTTCCATGAAATGAAGAA
ACGAGGACCTAAGCCTTATAGTCTTCATTTAGACCACATTATTCAGAAAGCAATTGCAACACACCAGAAA
CGGGATCAGTATCTCCGAGTTCAGAAAGATATATTTATCCTTAAGGATACAGAGGAAGCTCTTTTAATTA
ACCTTAGAGATAGCCAAGTCCTTCAACATAAAGAGAATCTTGAATGGAATTGGAATCTTATAGGGACCAT
TCTTAAGTGGCCAAATGTAAATCTAAGAAACTATAAAGATGAACAGTTACACAGGTTTGTACGAAGACTA
CTTTATTTTTACAAGCCCAGCAGTAAATTATATGCCAACCTGGATCTGGATTTTGCCAAGGCCAAACAGC
TCACGGTTGTAGGTTGCCAGTTTACAGAATTTCTTCTTGAATCTGAAGAGGATGGGCAAGGCTACTTAGA
AGATCTAGTAAAGGATATTGTTCAGTGGCTCAATGCTTCATCTGGAATGAAACCCGAAAGAAGTCTTCAA
AATAATGGTTTATTGACCACCCTTAGTCAACACTACTTTTTATTTATTGGAACACTTTCTTGCCACCCTC
ATGGAGTTAAAATGCTGGAAAAATGCAGTGTATTTCAGTGTCTCCTTAATCTTTGCTCCTTGAAAAACCA
AGATCACTTGCTAAAACTTACTGTTTCTAGCTTGGACTATAGCAGAGATGGATTGGCTAGAGTCATCCTT
TCCAAAATTTTAACTGCAGCTACTGATGCCTGCAGACTCTATGCAACAAAACATTTAAGGGTATTATTGA
GAGCTAATGTTGAATTCTTTAATAATTGGGGAATTGAGTTGTTAGTGACCCAGCTACATGATAAAAACAA
AACGATTTCCTCTGAAGCTCTTGATATCCTCGATGAAGCATGTGAAGACAAGGCCAATCTTCATGCTCTC
ATTCAGATGAAACCAGCGTTATCCCACCTTGGAGACAAGGGTTTGCTTCTCCTGCTGAGATTTCTCTCCA
TTCCAAAAGGATTTTCCTATCTGAATGAAAGAGGTTATGTAGCAAAACAATTGGAAAAGTGGCACAGGGA
ATACAACTCCAAATATGTTGACTTGATTGAGGAACAACTCAATGAAGCACTTACTACTTACCGGAAGCCT
GTTGATGGTGATAACTATGTTCGTCGGAGTAACCAAAGATTACAGCGTCCTCACGTCTACCTGCCTATAC
ACCTTTATGGACAACTAGTACACCATAAAACAGGCTGCCATTTGTTGGAAGTACAGAATATTATTACAGA
ACTCTGTCGTAATGTTCGTACACCAGATTTGGATAAGTGGGAAGAAATTAAAAAACTGAAAGCATCTCTT
TGGGCCTTGGGAAATATCGGCTCATCAAATTGGGGTCTCAATTTGCTACAGGAAGAAAACGTGATTCCAG
ATATACTAAAACTTGCAAAACAGTGTGAAGTTCTTTCCATCAGAGGGACCTGTGTATATGTACTTGGGCT
CATAGCTAAAACCAAACAAGGCTGTGATATTCTAAAATGTCACAACTGGGATGCTGTGAGGCATAGTCGC
AAACATCTGTGGCCAGTGGTTCCAGATGATGTGGAACAACTCTGTAATGAACTTTCATCTATCCCAAGCA
CTCTAAGTTTGAACTCGGAGTCAACCAGCTCTAGACATAATAGTGAAAGTGAATCTGTGCCATCGAGTAT
GTTCATATTGGAGGATGACCGGTTTGGCAGCAGCTCTACTAGTACATTTTTCCTTGATATCAATGAAGAT
ACAGAGCCAACATTTTATGACCGATCTGGACCCATAAAGGATAAAAATTCATTCCCTTTCTTTGCTTCTA
GTAAACTTGTGAAGAATCGTATCTTAAATTCGCTTACTTTGCCTAACAAAAAACATCGTAGTAGCAGTGA
TCCAAAAGGAGGGAAATTATCATCTGAAAGTAAGACAAGCAACAGGCGAATCAGAACACTTACGGAGCCC
AGTGTTGATTTTAATCATAGTGATGATTTTACACCCATATCCACTGTACAGAAAACATTACAATTAGAGA
CTTCATTTATGGGGAATAAGCACATTGAAGACACTGGTAGTACACCAAGCATTGGAGAAAATGACTTAAA
ATTCACCAAGAATTTTGGTACAGAGAATCACAGAGAAAATACAAGCCGAGAGAGGTTAGTAGTAGAAAGT
TCAACGAGCTCACATATGAAGATACGTAGCCAAAGTTTCAATACAGACACTACAACAAGTGGCATAAGTT
CAATGAGCTCAAGTCCTTCACGAGAGACAGTAGGTGTAGATGCTACAACTATGGACACAGACTGTGGAAG
CATGAGTACTGTGGTAAGTACTAAAACTATTAAGACAAGCCACTATTTGACGCCACAGTCTAACCATCTG
TCTCTCTCCAAATCAAATTCGGTGTCCCTGGTGCCTCCAGGTTCTTCTCATACGCTTCCTAGAAGAGCAC
AGTCCCTTAAAGCACCCTCTATTGCTACAATTAAAAGTCTAGCAGATTGTAACTTTAGTTACACAAGTTC
TAGAGATGCTTTTGGCTATGCTACACTGAAAAGACTACAGCAACAAAGAATGCATCCATCCTTATCTCAC
TCTGAAGCTTTGGCATCTCCAGCAAAAGATGTGCTATTTACTGATACCATCACCATGAAGGCCAACAGTT
TTGAGTCCAGATTAACACCAAGCAGGTTCATGAAAGCCTTAAGTTATGCATCATTAGATAAAGAAGATTT
ATTGAGTCCTATTAATCAAAATACCCTGCAACGATCTTCCTCAGTGCGGTCCATGGTGTCCAGTGCCACA
TATGGGGGTTCAGATGATTACATTGGTCTTGCTCTCCCGGTGGATATAAATGATATATTCCAGGTAAAGG
ATATTCCCTATTTTCAGACAAAAAACATACCACCACATGATGATCGAGGTGCAAGAGCATTTGCCCATGA
TGCAGGAGGTCTTCCATCTGGAACTGGAGGTCTTGTAAAAAATTCTTTTCACTTGCTACGACAGCAGATG
AGTCTTACGGAAATAATGAATTCAATCCATTCAGATGCCTCTCTGTTTTTAGAAAGTACAGAAGACACTG
GACTACAGGAACATACAGATGATAACTGCCTTTATTGTGTCTGTATTGAAATTCTGGGTTTCCAGCCCAG
CAACCAACTGAGTGCAATATGTAGTCATTCAGACTTTCAAGATATTCCATATTCTGATTGGTGTGAGCAG
ACTATCCATAATCCTTTAGAAGTGGTTCCCTCTAAGTTTTCGGGGATTTCTGGATGCAGTGATGGGGTGT
CTCAAGAAGGCTCAGCTAGCAGCACCAAAAGCACAGAATTGTTACTAGGTGTTAAAACAATTCCAGATGA
TACACCAATGTGCCGTATACTCCTTCGCAAAGAAGTTCTAAGATTAGTCATTAATTTGAGTAGTTCAGTT
TCAACTAAATGTCATGAGACTGGGCTTTTAACAATTAAGGAGAAGTATCCTCAAACATTTGATGACATAT
GCCTTTACTCTGAGGTTTCCCATTTGCTGTCACACTGCACATTCAGACTTCCGTGTCGGAGGTTCATACA
AGAATTATTTCAAGATGTACAGTTTCTACAAATGCATGAAGAAGCAGAGGCTGTGTTGGCAACACCACCA
AAGCAACCTATAGTTGATACATCTGCTGAATCCTGACCTCATATTTATGATGGATATAGATACATACTAT
ATATATTCATATTTGTGGATTTCCTAAAAGCCTCAGAAAATACGACTGACTAGGCAGCAAAGACAGGAGT
ATCTTCTGTACACTGTTCCGCAGTTACTGGTACATGAACAGTTGGAACTGCTGACTTTCCTAACCAAAAC
AACTTCCTTCTCTCCTTTGTTGAGCCTTTTGAGGGGTTCATGATTCATTACCACAGTTTTAAGAGTTTCA
GTTACCATTGTATGCAAGAGCCAAGCACTGAATACCTACATAGGTTTTCTATTTTCTTTCATTTTAAAAG
CGTAATGACAGTGGAACAATAATGGGATATGCAGAAGCACCCTTCACAAGTTATTTCTGAATGATTTTTA
GGGTAAATAATACAGATGCCTTGTTTGTTAACTAACTTGTGGAAAGCAGGAATCAGTGTCTCTAAGGCTG
CATCCTATTACCACAATGGGGTGTGCTATAACTGCTGGTATTAGAGAGGGAACTTTGGCCCTTTCACGTT
TTTCTTAATGTTTGTAACACTACTTCAGAGGTTTATAACCTCAAAGCAGAAGAAGAGCCTCAACAACCCG
GGCGGCCGCTAAGTAAGTAAGGATCCCCAGCTTGGCCGCCATGGCCCAACTTGTTTATTGCAGCTTATAA
TGGTTACAAATAAAGCAATAGCATCACAAATTTCACAAATAAAGCATTTTTTTCACTGCATTCTAGTTGT
GGTTTGTCCAAACTCATCAATGTATCTTATCATGTCTGGATCGGGAATTAATTCGGCGCAGCACCATGGC
CTGAAATAACCTCTGAAAGAGGAACTTGGTTAGGTACCTTCTGAGGCGGAAAGAACCAGCTGTGGAATGT
GTGTCAGTTAGGGTGTGGAAAGTCCCCAGGCTCCCCAGCAGGCAGAAGTATGCAAAGCATGCATCTCAAT
TAGTCAGCAACCAGGTGTGGAAAGTCCCCAGGCTCCCCAGCAGGCAGAAGTATGCAAAGCATGCATCTCA
ATTAGTCAGCAACCATAGTCCCGCCCCTAACTCCGCCCATCCCGCCCCTAACTCCGCCCAGTTCCGCCCA
TTCTCCGCCCCATGGCTGACTAATTTTTTTTATTTATGCAGAGGCCGAGGCCGCCTCGGCCTCTGAGCTA
TTCCAGAAGTAGTGAGGAGGCTTTTTTGGAGGCCTAGGCTTTTGCAAAAAGCTGTTAACAGCTTGGCACT
GGCCGTCGTTTTACAACGTCGTGACTGGGAAAACCCTGGCGTTACCCAACTTAATCGCCTTGCAGCACAT
CCCCCTTTCGCCAGCTGGCGTAATAGCGAAGAGGCCCGCACCGATCGCCCTTCCCAACAGTTGCGCAGCC
TGAATGGCGAATGGCGCCTGATGCGGTATTTTCTCCTTACGCATCTGTGCGGTATTTCACACCGCATA
[142 nt withheld, positions 7769-7910]
C
[141 nt withheld, positions 7912-8052]
CCTTTGACGTTGGAGTCCACGTTCTTT
[37 nt withheld, positions 8080-8116]
ACCCTATCTCGGGCTATTCTTTTGATTTATAAGGGATTTTGCCGATTTCGGCCTATTGGTTAAAAAATGA
GCTGATTTAACAAAAATTTAACGCGAATTTTAACAAAATATTAACGTTTACAATTTTATGGTGCACTCTC
AGTACAATCTGCTCTGATGCCGCATAGTTAAGCCAGCCCCGACACCCGCCAACACCCGCTGACGCGCCCT
GACGGGCTTGTCTGCTCCCGGCATCCGCTTACAGACAAGCTGTGACCGTCTCCGGGAGCTGCATGTGTCA
GAGGTTTTCACCGTCATCACCGAAACGCGCGAGACGAAAGGGCCTCGTGATACGCCTATTTTTATAGGTT
AATGTCATGATAATAATGGTTTCTTAGACGTCAGGTGGCACTTTTCGGGGAAATGTGCGCGGAACCCCTA
TTTGTTTATTTTTCTAAATACATTCAAATATGTATCCGCTCATGAGACAATAACCCTGATAAATGCTTCA
ATAATATTGAAAAAGGAAGAGTATGAGTATTCAACATTTCCGTGTCGCCCTTATTCCCTTTTTTGCGGCA
TTTTGCCTTCCTGTTTTTGCTCACCCAGAAACGCTGGTGAAAGTAAAAGATGCTGAAGATCAGTTGGGTG
CACGAGTGGGTTACATCGAACTGGATCTCAACAGCGGTAAGATCCTTGAGAGTTTTCGCCCCGAAGAACG
TTTTCCAATGATGAGCACTTTTAAAGTTCTGCTATGTGGCGCGGTATTATCCCGTATTGACGCCGGGCAA
GAGCAACTCGGTCGCCGCATACACTATTCTCAGAATGACTTGGTTGAGTACTCACCAGTCACAGAAAAGC
ATCTTACGGATGGCATGACAGTAAGAGAATTATGCAGTGCTGCCATAACCATGAGTGATAACACTGCGGC
CAACTTACTTCTGACAACGATCGGAGGACCGAAGGAGCTAACCGCTTTTTTGCACAACATGGGGGATCAT
GTAACTCGCCTTGATCGTTGGGAACCGGAGCTGAATGAAGCCATACCAAACGACGAGCGTGACACCACGA
TGCCTGTAGCAATGGCAACAACGTTGCGCAAACTATTAACTGGCGAACTACTTACTCTAGCTTCCCGGCA
ACAATTAATAGACTGGATGGAGGCGGATAAAGTTGCAGGACCACTTCTGCGCTCGGCCCTTCCGGCTGGC
TGGTTTATTGCTGATAAATCTGGAGCCGGTGAGCGTGGGTCTCGCGGTATCATTGCAGCACTGGGGCCAG
ATGGTAAGCCCTCCCGTATCGTAGTTATCTACACGACGGGGAGTCAGGCAACTATGGATGAACGAAATAG
ACAGATCGCTGAGATAGGTGCCTCACTGATTAAGCATTGGTAACTGTCAGACCAAGTTTACTCATATATA
CTTTAGATTGATTTAAAACTTCATTTTTAATTTAAAAGGATCTAGGTGAAGATCCTTTTTGATAATCTCA
TGACCAAAATCCCTTAACGTGAGTTTTCGTTCCACTGAGCGTCAGACCCCGTAGAAAAGATCAAAGGATC
TTCTTGAGATCCTTTTTTTCTGCGCGTAATCTGCTGCTTGCAAACAAAAAAACCACCGCTACCAGCGGTG
GTTTGTTTGCCGGATCAAGAGCTACCAACTCTTTTTCCGAAGGTAACTGGCTTCAGCAGAGCGCAGATAC
CAAATACTGTTCTTCTAGTGTAGCCGTAGTTAGGCCACCACTTCAAGAACTCTGTAGCACCGCCTACATA
CCTCGCTCTGCTAATCCTGTTACCAGTGGCTGCTGCCAGTGGCGATAAGTCGTGTCTTACCGGGTTGGAC
TCAAGACGATAGTTACCGGATAAGGCGCAGCGGTCGGGCTGAACGGGGGGTTCGTGCACACAGCCCAGCT
TGGAGCGAACGACCTACACCGAACTGAGATACCTACAGCGTGAGCTATGAGAAAGCGCCACGCTTCCCGA
AGGGAGAAAGGCGGACAGGTATCCGGTAAGCGGCAGGGTCGGAACAGGAGAGCGCACGAGGGAGCTTCCA
GGGGGAAACGCCTGGTATCTTTATAGTCCTGTCGGGTTTCGCCACCTCTGACTTGAGCGTCGATTTTTGT
GATGCTCGTCAGGGGGGCGGAGCCTATGGAAAAACGCCAGCAACGCGGCCTTTTTACGGTTCCTGGCCTT
TTGCTGGCCTTTTGCTCACATGTTCTTTCCTGCGTTATCCCCTGATTCTGTGGATAACCGTATTACCGCC
TTTGAGTGAGCTGATACCGCTCGCCGCAGCCGAACGACCGAGCGCAGCGAGTCAGTGAGCGAGGAAGCGG
AAGAGCGCCCAATACGCAAACCGCCTCTCCCCGCGCGTTGGCCGATTCATTAATG
Features (pLannotate 1.2.2; 21 found; start..end, strand, type, name):
     55..76      +  protein_bind   CAP binding site: CAP binding activates transcription in the presence of cAMP. E. coli catabolite activator protein
     91..121     +  promoter       lac promoter: promoter for the E. coli lac operon
    129..145     +  protein_bind   lac operator: The lac repressor binds to the lac operator to inhibit transcription in E. coli. This inhibition can be relieved by adding lactose or isopropyl-β-D-thiogalactopyranoside (IPTG). lac repressor encoded by lacI
    198..577     +  enhancer       CMV enhancer: human cytomegalovirus immediate early enhancer
    578..781     +  promoter       CMV promoter: human cytomegalovirus (CMV) immediate early promoter
    917..960     +  intron         CMV intron (fragment): modified intron A from human cytomegalovirus
   1012..1030    +  promoter       SP6 promoter: promoter for bacteriophage SP6 RNA polymerase
   1034..1071    +  CDS            IgH signal sequence (fragment): signal sequence from the mouse immunoglobulin heavy chain variable region
   1156..1175    +  CDS            Myc (fragment): Myc (human c-Myc proto-oncogene) epitope tag
   1210..6333    +  CDS            RICTOR: RICTR_HUMAN - Also known as KIAA1999 From Homo sapiens (Human).
   6978..7112    +  polyA_signal   SV40 poly(A) signal: SV40 polyadenylation signal
   7181..7538    +  promoter       SV40 promoter: SV40 enhancer and early promoter
   7557..7711    +  CDS            lacZα (fragment): LacZα fragment of β-galactosidase; lacZ fragment
   7717..7768    -  misc_feature   bom (fragment): basis of mobility region from pBR322
   7787..8167    +  rep_origin     M13 ori (sequence partly withheld): M13 bacteriophage origin of replication; arrow indicates direction of (+) strand synthesis
   8243..8292    -  misc_feature   bom (fragment): basis of mobility region from pBR322
   8394..8429    -  CDS            rop (fragment): Rop protein, which maintains plasmids at low copy number; rop
   8524..8628    +  promoter       AmpR promoter: bla
   8629..9489    +  CDS            AmpR: β-lactamase; bla; confers resistance to ampicillin, carbenicillin, and related antibiotics
   9660..10248   +  rep_origin     ori: high-copy-number ColE1/pMB1/pBR322/pUC origin of replication
  10431..42      +  CDS            lacI (fragment) (across the origin): lac repressor; lacI; The lac repressor binds to the lac operator to inhibit transcription in E. coli. This inhibition can be relieved by adding lactose or isopropyl-β-D-thiogalactopyranoside (IPTG).
