[The description below was written by a language model from this plasmid's Addgene catalogue record and pLannotate feature annotations shown in this document.]
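Description:
myc-Rictor is a mammalian expression plasmid built on the pRK-5 backbone that carries the human RICTOR coding sequence fused to an N-terminal Myc epitope tag supplied by the vector. It is propagated in E. coli as a high-copy plasmid through a ColE1/pUC-type origin and selected with ampicillin via the β-lactamase gene. An M13 phage origin is also annotated, along with remnants of lac, lacZα, bom and rop sequences that are leftovers of the backbone's lineage rather than functional parts of the payload.

Expression in mammalian cells is driven by the human cytomegalovirus immediate-early enhancer and promoter, followed by a fragment of CMV intron A and an SP6 phage promoter, which serves as a sequencing primer site and could support in vitro transcription. The Myc tag lies just upstream of the roughly 5.1 kb RICTOR open reading frame, which was cloned between SalI and XmaI sites, and transcripts are terminated by an SV40 polyadenylation signal. A short match to an immunoglobulin heavy-chain signal sequence is annotated upstream of the tag, but it is only a fragment and the record does not indicate that it is functional. An SV40 enhancer/early promoter region sits downstream of the cassette. No mammalian selection marker is annotated, which suits the plasmid to transient transfection.

The construct comes from work identifying Rictor as an mTOR binding partner that defines a rapamycin-insensitive, raptor-independent pathway, and the tag allows detection or immunoprecipitation of the expressed protein. The depositor notes that this version carries two substitutions relative to the reference sequence, S35P and I116T, and that a corrected version of the plasmid has replaced it.
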