Addgene plasmid #1860: myc-Rictor
Purpose: Please see Addgene item #11367 for an updated version of this plasmid.
Depositing lab: David Sabatini. Depositing organization: Whitehead Institute for Biomedical Research. Publication: Rictor, a novel binding partner of mTOR, defines a rapamycin-insensitive and raptor-independent pathway that regulates the cytoskeleton. Sarbassov DD, Ali SM, Kim DH, Guertin DA, Latek RR, Erdjument-Bromage H, Tempst P, Sabatini DM. Curr Biol 2004 Jul 27;14(14):1296-302. 10.1016/j.cub.2004.06.054 PubMed 15268862.
Backbone
  Vector backbone: pRK-5
  Backbone manufacturer: BD Pharmingen
  Backbone size w/o insert (bp): 4754
  Vector type: Mammalian Expression
Growth in bacteria
  Bacterial resistance: Ampicillin, 100 μg/mL
  Growth temperature: 37°C
  Growth strain: DH5alpha
  Copy number: High Copy
Gene/Insert
  Gene/Insert name: Rictor
  Species: H. sapiens (human)
  Entrez Gene: RICTOR (a.k.a. AVO3, PIA, hAVO3)
  Tag / fusion protein: Myc (N terminal on backbone)
  Cloning method: Restriction Enzyme; 5′ cloning site SalI (not destroyed); 3′ cloning site XmaI (not destroyed)
  Sequencing primers: 5′ SP6
Terms and licenses: Academic/Nonprofit Terms; Industry Terms: Not Available to Industry
Depositor comments: Please note: This plasmid contains 2 amino acids that are different than the published NCBI sequence. The changes can be viewed in the Addgene Full Sequence link above- T->C at bp 1312 resulting in amino acid 35 being changed from S->P and a T->C change at bp 1556 resulting in amino acid 116 being changed from I->T. A new version of this plasmid with the corrected sequence is available (Addgene #11367).
How to cite: myc-Rictor was a gift from David Sabatini (Addgene plasmid # 1860 ; http://n2t.net/addgene:1860 ; RRID:Addgene_1860)
