>Addgene plasmid #1860 | myc-Rictor | addgene partial sequence | sequence record 153848 | SP6 5'-ATTTAGGTGACACTATAG-3'
GGTGTCCACTCCCAGGTCCAACTGCACCTCGGTTCTATCGATTGAATTCCCGAACCGACAGTCGGTCTCT
TCACCAAGGCCATTCGCGCCACCATGGAGCAAAAGCTCATTTCTGAGGAAGATCTCAATGGTGGTGGTGG
TGGGTCGACAATGGCGGCGATCGGCCGCGGCCGCTCTCTGAAGAACCTCCGAGTACGAGGGCGGAATGAC
AGCGGCGAGGAGAACGTCCCGCTGGATCTGACCCGAGAACCTCCTGATAACTTAAGAGAGATTCTCCAAA
ATGTGGCCAGATTGCAGGGAGTATCAAATATGAGAAAGCTAGGCCATCTGAATAACTTTACTAAGCTTCT
TTGTGATATTGGCCACAGTGAAGAAAAACTGGGCTTTCACTATGAGGATATCATAATTTGTTTGCGGTTA
GCTTTATTAAATGAAGCAAAAGAAGTGCGAGCAGCAGGGCTACGAGCGCTTCGATATCTCATCCAAGACT
CCAGTACTCTCCAGAAGGTGCTAAAATTGAAAGTGGACTATTTAATAGCTAGGTGCATTGACATACAACA
GAGCAACGAGGTAGAGAGGACACAAGCACTTCGATTAGTCAGAAAGATGATTACTGTGAATGCTTCCTTG
TTTCCTAGTTCTGTGACCAACTCATTAATTGCAGTTGGAAATGATGGACTTCAAGAAAGAGACAGAATGG
TCCGAGCATGCATTGCCATTATCTGTGAACTAGCACTTCAGAATCCAGAGGTGGTGGCCCTTCGAGGTGG
ACTAAACACCATCTTGAAAAATGTGATCGATTGCCAATTAAGTCGAATAAATGAGGCCCTAATTACTACA
ATTTTGCACCTTCTTAATCATCCAAAGACTC
